>Addgene plasmid #40536 | pEMB018 / LRRK2_BC_1847_2527_M2397T | depositor full sequence | sequence record 52209 | pEMB018 / LRRK2_BC_1847_2527_M2397T sequence 9479 bps
GGAACGGCTCCGCCCACTATTAATGAAATTAAAAATTCCAATTTTAAAAAACGCAGCAAGAGAAACATTT
GTATGAAAGAATGCGTAGAAGGAAAGAAAAATGTCGTCGACATGCTGAACAACAAGATTAATATGCCTCC
GTGTATAAAAAAAATATTGAACGATTTGAAAGAAAACAATGTACCGCGCGGCGGTATGTACAGGAAGAGG
TTTATACTAAACTGTTACATTGCAAACGTGGTTTCGTGTGCCAAGTGTGAAAACCGATGTTTAATCAAGG
CTCTGACGCATTTCTACAACCACGACTCCAAGTGTGTGGGTGAAGTCATGCATCTTTTAATCAAATCCCA
AGATGTGTATAAACCACCAAACTGCCAAAAAATGAAAACTGTCGACAAGCTCTGTCCGTTTGCTGGCAAC
TGCAAGGGTCTCAATCCTATTTGTAATTATTGAATAATAAAACAATTATAAATGCTAAATTTGTTTTTTA
TTAACGATACAAACCAAACGCAACAAGAACATTTGTAGTATTATCTATAATTGAAAACGCGTAGTTATAA
TCGCTGAGGTAATATTTAAAATCATTTTCAAATGATTCACAGTTAATTTGCGACAATATAATTTTATTTT
CACATAAACTAGACGCCTTGTCGTCTTCTTCTTCGTATTCCTTCTCTTTTTCATTTTTCTCTTCATAAAA
ATTAACATAGTTATTATCGTATCCATATATGTATCTATCGTATAGAGTAAATTTTTTGTTGTCATAAATA
TATATGTCTTTTTTAATGGGGTGTATAGTACCGCTGCGCATAGTTTTTCTGTAATTTACAACAGTGCTAT
TTTCTGGTAGTTCTTCGGAGTGTGTTGCTTTAATTATTAAATTTATATAATCAATGAATTTGGGATCGTC
GGTTTTGTACAATATGTTGCCGGCATAGTACGCAGCTTCTTCTAGTTCAATTACACCATTTTTTAGCAGC
ACCGGATTAACATAACTTTCCAAAATGTTGTACGAACCGTTAAACAAAAACAGTTCACCTCCCTTTTCTA
TACTATTGTCTGCGAGCAGTTGTTTGTTGTTAAAAATAACAGCCATTGTAATGAGACGCACAAACTAATA
TCACAAACTGGAAATGTCTATCAATATATAGTTGCTGATCAGATCCTCATTGTTTGCCTCCCTGCTGCGG
TTTTTCACCGAAGTTCATGCCAGTCCAGCGTTTTTGCAGCAGAAAAGCCGCCGACTTCGGTTTGCGGTCG
CGAGTGAAGATCCCTTTCTTGTTACCGCCAACGCGCAATATGCCTTGCGAGGTCGCAAAATCGGCGAAAT
TCCATACCTGTTCACCGACGACGGCGCTGACGCGATCAAAGACGCGGTGATACATATCCAGCCATGCACA
CTGATACTCTTCACTCCACATGTCGGTGTACATTGAGTGCAGCCCGGCTAACGTATCCACGCCGTATTCG
GTGATGATAATCGGCTGATGCAGTTTCTCCTGCCAGGCCAGAAGTTCTTTTTCCAGTACCTTCTCTGCCG
TTTCCAAATCGCCGCTTTGGACATACCATCCGTAATAACGGTTCAGGCACAGCACATCAAAGAGATCGCT
GATGGTATCGGTGTGAGCGTCGCAGAACATTACATTGACGCAGGTGATCGGACGCGTCGGGTCGAGTTTA
CGCGTTGCTTCCGCCAGTGGCGCGAAATATTCCCGTGCACCTTGCGGACGGGTATCCGGTTCGTTGGCAA
TACTCCACATCACCACGCTTGGGTGGTTTTTGTCACGCGCTATCAGCTCTTTAATCGCCTGTAAGTGCGC
TTGCTGAGTTTCCCCGTTGACTGCCTCTTCGCTGTACAGTTCTTTCGGCTTGTTGCCCGCTTCGAAACCA
ATGCCTAAAGAGAGCGAAAAGCCGACAGCAGCAGTTTCATCAATCACCACGATGCCATGTTCATCTGCCC
AGTCGAGCATCTCTTCAGCGTAAGGGTAATGCGAGGTACGGTAGGAGTTGGCCCCAATCCAGTCCATTAA
TGCGTGGTCGTGCACCATCAGCACGTTATCGAATCCTTTGCCACGTAAGTCCGCATCTTCATGACGACCA
AAGCCAGTAAAGTAGAACGGTTTGTGGTTAATCAGGAACTGTTGGCCCTTCACTGCCACTGACCGGATGC
CGACGCGAAGCGGGTAGATATCACACTCTGTCTGGCTTTTGGCTGTGACGCACAGTTCATAGAGATAACC
TTCACCCGGTTGCCAGAGGTGCGGATTCACCACTTGCAAAGTCCCGCTAGTGCCTTGTCCAGTTGCAACC
ACCTGTTGATCCGCATCACGCAGTTCAACGCTGACATCACCATTGGCCACCACCTGCCAGTCAACAGACG
CGTGGTTACAGTCTTGCGCGACATGCGTCACCACGGTGATATCGTCCACCCAGGTGTTCGGCGTGGTGTA
GAGCATTACGCTGCGATGGATTCCGGCATAGTTAAAGAAATCATGGAAGTAAGACTGCTTTTTCTTGCCG
TTTTCGTCGGTAATCACCATTCCCGGCGGGATAGTCTGCCAGTTCAGTTCGTTGTTCACACAAACGGTGA
TACGTACACTTTTCCCGGCAATAACATACGGCGTGACATCGGCTTCAAATGGCGTATAGCCGCCCTGATG
CTCCATCACTTCCTGATTATTGACCCACACTTTGCCGTAATGAGTGACCGCATCGAAACGCAGCACGATA
CGCTGGCCTGCCCAACCTTTCGGTATAAAGACTTCGCGCTGATACCAGACGTTGCCCGCATAATTACGAA
TATCTGCATCGGCGAACTGATCGTTAAAACTGCCTGGCACAGCAATTGCCCGGCTTTCTTGTAACGCGCT
TTCCCACCAACGCTGATCAATTCCACAGTTTTCGCGATCCAGACTGAATGCCCACAGGCCGTCGAGTTTT
TTGATTTCACGGGTTGGGGTTTCTACAGGACGGACCATATTTATAGGTGTAATTTATGTAGCTGTAATTT
TTACCTTATTAATATTTTTTACGCTTTGCATTCGACGACTGAACTCCCAAATATATGTTTAACTCGTCTT
GGTCGTTTGAATTTTTGTTGCTGTGTTTCCTAATATTTTCCATCACCTTAAATATGTTATTGTAATCCTC
AATGTTGAACTTGCAATTGGACACGGCATAGTTTTCCATAGTCGTGTAAAACATGGTATTGGCTGCATTG
TAATACATCCGACTGAGCGGGTACGGATCTATGTGTTTGAGCAGCCTGTTCAAAAACTCTGCATCGTCGC
AAAACGGAATTTCGTCGACAGATCTGATCATGGAGATAATTAAAATGATAACCATCTCGCAAATAAATAA
GTATTTTACTGTTTTCGTAACAGTTTTGTAATAAAAAAACCTATAAATATAGGATCTATGCACCACCATC
ACCACCATCACCACTTGGTGCCCCGCGGATCCAGGCTGACCATCCCCATCTCCCAGATTGCACCCGACCT
TATCCTCGCTGACCTGCCTCGCAACATCATGCTGAACAATGACGAGCTGGAGTTTGAACAAGCACCCGAG
TTCCTGCTAGGCGACGGCTCTTTCGGTTCAGTTTACCGTGCTGCTTACGAGGGTGAAGAGGTTGCCGTGA
AGATTTTTAACAAGCACACTTCGCTCCGTCTGCTGCGTCAGGAGCTTGTGGTTCTCTGCCACCTGCACCA
CCCTTCCCTGATCTCCCTGCTGGCCGCCGGCATTAGGCCTCGCATGCTAGTGATGGAACTGGCCAGTAAG
GGTTCATTGGACCGCCTGCTGCAGCAGGACAAGGCTAGCCTGACCCGTACGCTCCAGCACCGTATCGCCC
TGCATGTGGCCGACGGACTGCGCTACTTGCACAGTGCCATGATCATTTATCGCGATCTGAAGCCTCATAA
TGTTCTTCTGTTCACGCTCTACCCAAACGCAGCTATCATTGCCAAAATTGCCGATTACGGCATAGCCCAG
TACTGCTGTCGTATGGGTATCAAGACTAGCGAGGGTACACCTGGGTTCCGCGCTCCCGAAGTCGCACGCG
GGAACGTGATCTACAACCAGCAGGCCGACGTGTACTCGTTTGGCCTGCTCCTGTATGACATTCTCACTAC
CGGAGGCCGGATTGTGGAGGGCCTGAAATTTCCCAACGAGTTCGACGAGCTGGAGATCCAGGGCAAGCTG
CCTGACCCCGTGAAGGAGTACGGTTGTGCACCCTGGCCTATGGTGGAGAAGCTCATTAAGCAGTGTCTGA
AGGAGAACCCTCAGGAACGCCCCACAAGCGCCCAGGTGTTCGACATTCTAAACTCTGCAGAGTTAGTGTG
TCTGACTAGGCGTATCTTACTCCCGAAGAACGTGATCGTTGAGTGCATGGTGGCAACGCACCACAACTCG
CGTAACGCTAGCATCTGGTTAGGATGTGGGCATACCGATCGTGGCCAGCTGAGTTTCCTCGACCTCAACA
CCGAGGGGTATACTAGCGAGGAGGTCGCTGATTCACGCATTCTGTGCCTCGCCCTTGTCCATCTGCCTGT
TGAGAAAGAATCGTGGATTGTTAGTGGCACCCAGAGCGGGACCCTCCTCGTGATCAATACCGAAGACGGG
AAGAAGCGTCACACTCTCGAAAAGATGACTGACTCCGTGACCTGTCTGTACTGCAATTCCTTCTCCAAGC
AAAGCAAGCAGAAGAATTTCCTGCTCGTAGGGACCGCTGACGGAAAACTGGCAATCTTCGAGGACAAAAC
CGTGAAGTTGAAGGGTGCCGCACCCCTTAAGATCCTGAACATTGGCAACGTTAGCACCCCTCTGATGTGT
CTATCAGAATCAACTAACTCCACCGAGCGCAATGTGATGTGGGGCGGGTGCGGCACCAAGATTTTCTCCT
TCAGCAACGACTTCACCATCCAGAAGCTGATCGAGACCCGTACCAGTCAGCTCTTCAGTTACGCCGCCTT
CTCCGACTCAAACATAATCACCGTGGTCGTTGACACCGCACTGTATATCGCAAAGCAGAACAGCCCCGTC
GTGGAAGTGTGGGATAAGAAAACTGAGAAGCTCTGCGGCCTAATCGATTGTGTGCACTTCCTTCGCGAGG
TGACCGTTAAAGAGAATAAAGAGAGCAAGCACAAGATGAGCTACTCGGGTAGGGTGAAGACCCTCTGTCT
CCAGAAGAACACCGCACTCTGGATTGGCACCGGCGGGGGCCACATCCTGCTCTTAGACCTGAGTACTAGG
CGTTTGATCCGTGTAATTTACAACTTTTGTAACAGTGTTCGTGTAATGATGACCGCCCAGCTTGGCTCGC
TCAAGAACGTCATGCTGGTGCTAGGCTACAACCGCAAGAACACTGAGGGGACTCAGAAGCAGAAGGAAAT
CCAGAGTTGTCTGACCGTTTGGGACATTAACCTGCCTCACGAGGTCCAAAATCTGGAAAAGCATATCGAG
GTCCGTAAAGAGCTGGCCGAGAAGATGAGGCGAACCTCAGTTGAATAAAGCTTGCGGCCGCACTCGAGCA
CCACCACCACCACCACTAACCTAGGTAGCTGAGCGCATGCAAGCTGATCCGGGTTATTAGTACATTTATT
AAGCGCTAGATTCTGTGCGTTGTTGATTTACAGACAATTGTTGTACGTATTTTAATAATTCATTAAATTT
ATAATCTTTAGGGTGGTATGTTAGAGCGAAAATCAAATGATTTTCAGCGTCTTTATATCTGAATTTAAAT
ATTAAATCCTCAATAGATTTGTAAAATAGGTTTCGATTAGTTTCAAACAAGGGTTGTTTTTCCGAACCGA
TGGCTGGACTATCTAATGGATTTTCGCTCAACGCCACAAAACTTGCCAAATCTTGTAGCAGCAATCTAGC
TTTGTCGATATTCGTTTGTGTTTTGTTTTGTAATAAAGGTTCGACGTCGTTCAAAATATTATGCGCTTTT
GTATTTCTTTCATCACTGTCGTTAGTGTACAATTGACTCGACGTAAACACGTTAAATAGAGCTTGGACAT
ATTTAACATCGGGCGTGTTAGCTTTATTAGGCCGATTATCGTCGTCGTCCCAACCCTCGTCGTTAGAAGT
TGCTTCCGAAGACGATTTTGCCATAGCCACACGACGCCTATTAATTGTGTCGGCTAACACGTCCGCGATC
AAATTTGTAGTTGAGCTTTTTGGAATTATTTCTGATTGCGGGCGTTTTTGGGCGGGTTTCAATCTAACTG
TGCCCGATTTTAATTCAGACAACACGTTAGAAAGCGATGGTGCAGGCGGTGGTAACATTTCAGACGGCAA
ATCTACTAATGGCGGCGGTGGTGGAGCTGATGATAAATCTACCATCGGTGGAGGCGCAGGCGGGGCTGGC
GGCGGAGGCGGAGGCGGAGGTGGTGGCGGTGATGCAGACGGCGGTTTAGGCTCAAATGTCTCTTTAGGCA
ACACAGTCGGCACCTCAACTATTGTACTGGTTTCGGGCGCCGTTTTTGGTTTGACCGGTCTGAGACGAGT
GCGATTTTTTTCGTTTCTAATAGCTTCCAACAATTGTTGTCTGTCGTCTAAAGGTGCAGCGGGTTGAGGT
TCCGTCGGCATTGGTGGAGCGGGCGGCAATTCAGACATCGATGGTGGTGGTGGTGGTGGAGGCGCTGGAA
TGTTAGGCACGGGAGAAGGTGGTGGCGGCGGTGCCGCCGGTATAATTTGTTCTGGTTTAGTTTGTTCGCG
CACGATTGTGGGCACCGGCGCAGGCGCCGCTGGCTGCACAACGGAAGGTCGTCTGCTTCGAGGCAGCGCT
TGGGGTGGTGGCAATTCAATATTATAATTGGAATACAAATCGTAAAAATCTGCTATAAGCATTGTAATTT
CGCTATCGTTTACCGTGCCGATATTTAACAACCGCTCAATGTAAGCAATTGTATTGTAAAGAGATTGTCT
CAAGCTCGGATCGATCCCGCACGCCGATAACAAGCCTTTTCATTTTTACTACAGCATTGTAGTGGCGAGA
CACTTCGCTGTCGTCGAGGTTTAAACGCTTCCTCGCTCACTGACTCGCTGCGCTCGGTCGTTCGGCTGCG
GCGAGCGGTATCAGCTCACTCAAAGGCGGTAATACGGTTATCCACAGAATCAGGGGATAACGCAGGAAAG
AACATGTGAGCAAAAGGCCAGCAAAAGGCCAGGAACCGTAAAAAGGCCGCGTTGCTGGCGTTTTTCCATA
GGCTCCGCCCCCCTGACGAGCATCACAAAAATCGACGCTCAAGTCAGAGGTGGCGAAACCCGACAGGACT
ATAAAGATACCAGGCGTTTCCCCCTGGAAGCTCCCTCGTGCGCTCTCCTGTTCCGACCCTGCCGCTTACC
GGATACCTGTCCGCCTTTCTCCCTTCGGGAAGCGTGGCGCTTTCTCATAGCTCACGCTGTAGGTATCTCA
GTTCGGTGTAGGTCGTTCGCTCCAAGCTGGGCTGTGTGCACGAACCCCCCGTTCAGCCCGACCGCTGCGC
CTTATCCGGTAACTATCGTCTTGAGTCCAACCCGGTAAGACACGACTTATCGCCACTGGCAGCAGCCACT
GGTAACAGGATTAGCAGAGCGAGGTATGTAGGCGGTGCTACAGAGTTCTTGAAGTGGTGGCCTAACTACG
GCTACACTAGAAGGACAGTATTTGGTATCTGCGCTCTGCTGAAGCCAGTTACCTTCGGAAAAAGAGTTGG
TAGCTCTTGATCCGGCAAACAAACCACCGCTGGTAGCGGTGGTTTTTTTGTTTGCAAGCAGCAGATTACG
CGCAGAAAAAAAGGATCTCAAGAAGATCCTTTGATCTTTTCTACGGGGTCTGACGCTCAGTGGAACGAAA
ACTCACGTTAAGGGATTTTGGTCATGAGATTATCAAAAAGGATCTTCACCTAGATCCTTTTAAATTAAAA
ATGAAGTTTTAAATCAATCTAAAGTATATATGAGTAAACTTGGTCTGACAGTTACCAATGCTTAATCAGT
GAGGCACCTATCTCAGCGATCTGTCTATTTCGTTCATCCATAGTTGCCTGACTCCCCGTCGTGTAGATAA
CTACGATACGGGAGGGCTTACCATCTGGCCCCAGTGCTGCAATGATACCGCGAGACCCACGCTCACCGGC
TCCAGATTTATCAGCAATAAACCAGCCAGCCGGAAGGGCCGAGCGCAGAAGTGGTCCTGCAACTTTATCC
GCCTCCATCCAGTCTATTAATTGTTGCCGGGAAGCTAGAGTAAGTAGTTCGCCAGTTAATAGTTTGCGCA
ACGTTGTTGCCATTGCTACAGGCATCGTGGTGTCACGCTCGTCGTTTGGTATGGCTTCATTCAGCTCCGG
TTCCCAACGATCAAGGCGAGTTACATGATCCCCCATGTTGTGCAAAAAAGCGGTTAGCTCCTTCGGTCCT
CCGATCGTTGTCAGAAGTAAGTTGGCCGCAGTGTTATCACTCATGGTTATGGCAGCACTGCATAATTCTC
TTACTGTCATGCCATCCGTAAGATGCTTTTCTGTGACTGGTGAGTACTCAACCAAGTCATTCTGAGAATA
GTGTATGCGGCGACCGAGTTGCTCTTGCCCGGCGTCAATACGGGATAATACCGCGCCACATAGCAGAACT
TTAAAAGTGCTCATCATTGGAAAACGTTCTTCGGGGCGAAAACTCTCAAGGATCTTACCGCTGTTGAGAT
CCAGTTCGATGTAACCCACTCGTGCACCCAACTGATCTTCAGCATCTTTTACTTTCACCAGCGTTTCTGG
GTGAGCAAAAACAGGAAGGCAAAATGCCGCAAAAAAGGGAATAAGGGCGACACGGAAATGTTGAATACTC
ATACTCTTCCTTTTTCAATATTATTGAAGCATTTATCAGGGTTATTGTCTCATGAGCGGATACATATTTG
AATGTATTTAGAAAAATAAACAAATAGGGGTTCCGCGCACATTTCCCCGAAAAGTGCCACCTG
[124 nt withheld, positions 8954-9077]
C
[91 nt withheld, positions 9079-9169]
A
[49 nt withheld, positions 9171-9219]
CCTTTGACGTTGGAGTCCACGTTCTTT
[37 nt withheld, positions 9247-9283]
ACCCTATCTCGGTCTATTCTTTTGATTTATAAGGGATTTTGCCGATTTCGGCCTATTGGTTAAAAAATGA
GCTGATTTAACAAAAATTTAACGCGAATTTTAACAAAATATTAACGTTTACAATTTCCCATTCGCCATTC
AGGCTGCGCAACTGTTGGGAAGGGCGATCGGTGCGGGCCTCTTCGCTATTACGCCA
Features (pLannotate 1.2.2; 14 found; start..end, strand, type, name):
    329..453     +  CDS            lef2: baculovirus late expression factor 2
    491..1096    +  CDS            ORF603: baculovirus ORF603 protein
   1167..2972    -  CDS            GUS: β-glucuronidase; uidA (or gusA) from E. coli
   2987..3302    -  promoter       p6.9 promoter: Autographa californica p6.9; baculovirus late basic protein promoter
   3317..3408    +  promoter       polyhedrin promoter: polh from Autographa californica; promoter for the baculovirus polyhedrin gene
   3463..5505    +  CDS            LRRK2 (fragment): LRRK2_HUMAN - Also known as PARK8. Experimental evidence at protein level: Swiss-Prot protein existence level 1. Serine/threonine-protein kinase which phosphorylates a broad range of proteins involved in multiple processes such as neuronal plasticity, autophagy, and vesicle trafficking (PubMed:20949042, PubMed:22012985, PubMed:26824392, PubMed:29125462, PubMed:28720718, PubMed:29127255, PubMed:30398148, PubMed:29212815, PubMed:30635421, PubMed:21850687, PubMed:23395371, PubMed:17114044, PubMed:24687852, PubMed:26014385, PubMed:25201882). Is a key regulator of RAB GTPases by regulating the GTP/
   5529..5546    +  CDS            9xHis (fragment): 9xHis affinity tag
   5583..6940    +  misc_recomb    baculovirus recombination region (ORF1629): contains part of ORF1629
   6938..7015    -  CDS            P61 (fragment): P78_NPVAC - Experimental evidence at protein level: Swiss-Prot protein existence level 1. Plays a role in the transport of the nucleocapsids from the cytoplasm toward the host nucleus together with the host actin- polymerizing Arp2/3 complex. From Autographa californica nuclear polyhedrosis virus (AcMNPV).
   7203..7791    -  rep_origin     ori: high-copy-number ColE1/pMB1/pBR322/pUC origin of replication
   7962..8822    -  CDS            AmpR: β-lactamase; bla; confers resistance to ampicillin, carbenicillin, and related antibiotics
   8823..8927    -  promoter       AmpR promoter: bla
   8954..9409    +  rep_origin     f1 ori (sequence partly withheld): f1 bacteriophage origin of replication; arrow indicates direction of (+) strand synthesis
   9414..1       -  CDS            lacZα (fragment) (across the origin): LacZα fragment of β-galactosidase; lacZ fragment
