[The description below was written by a language model from this plasmid's Addgene catalogue record and pLannotate feature annotations shown in this document.]
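Description:
pEMB018 / LRRK2_BC_1847_2527_M2397T is a 9,479 bp baculovirus transfer plasmid built on the Emerald pEMB018 backbone for producing a C-terminal fragment of human LRRK2 in insect cells. In bacteria it is maintained as a high-copy plasmid through a ColE1/pUC-type origin and selected with ampicillin via the β-lactamase gene. An f1 origin and a remnant of lacZα are also present in the backbone.

The expression cassette is flanked on one side by lef2/ORF603 sequences and on the other by an ORF1629 recombination region. These AcMNPV homology arms allow the cassette to be transferred into the polyhedrin locus of a baculovirus genome by homologous recombination. Between them, the very late polyhedrin (polH) promoter drives a LRRK2 coding segment spanning residues 1847–2527 and carrying the M2397T substitution. LRRK2 (PARK8, dardarin) is a serine/threonine kinase that regulates RAB GTPases.

The catalogue lists a 6xHis tag at the N terminus of the insert. The feature annotation instead detects a six-codon histidine stretch just downstream of the LRRK2 fragment, so the tag position is inconsistent between the two sources. The BamHI and HindIII sites used for cloning were destroyed.

A divergently oriented p6.9 late promoter drives E. coli β-glucuronidase (GUS), which can serve as a reporter for identifying recombinant virus. The record does not state a specific application. The design suits generating recombinant baculovirus and purifying the His-tagged LRRK2 fragment by affinity chromatography for biochemical or structural study.
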