Addgene plasmid #40536: pEMB018 / LRRK2_BC_1847_2527_M2397T
Depositing lab: Michael J Fox Foundation MJFF. Depositing organization: Michael J Fox Foundation.
Backbone
  Vector backbone: pEMB018
  Backbone manufacturer: Emerald
  Vector type: Baculovirus
Growth in bacteria
  Bacterial resistance: Ampicillin, 100 μg/mL
  Growth temperature: 37°C
  Growth strain: Top10
  Copy number: High Copy
Gene/Insert
  Gene/Insert name: LRRK2
  Species: H. sapiens (human)
  Mutation: aa1847_2527; M2397T
  Entrez Gene: LRRK2 (a.k.a. AURA17, DARDARIN, PARK8, RIPK7, ROCO2)
  Promoter: polH
  Tag / fusion protein: 6xHis (N terminal on insert)
  Cloning method: Restriction Enzyme; 5′ cloning site BamHI (destroyed during cloning); 3′ cloning site HindIII (destroyed during cloning)
  Sequencing primers: 5′ DSP2466For:GAATTTCGTCGACAGATC; 3′ DSP2466Rev:AATAACCCGGATCAGCTT
Terms and licenses: Academic/Nonprofit Terms; Industry Terms
How to cite: pEMB018 / LRRK2_BC_1847_2527_M2397T was a gift from Michael J Fox Foundation MJFF (Addgene plasmid # 40536 ; http://n2t.net/addgene:40536 ; RRID:Addgene_40536)
