>Addgene plasmid #40536 | pEMB018 / LRRK2_BC_1847_2527_M2397T | addgene partial sequence | sequence record 53948 | DSP2466For 5'-GAATTTCGTCGACAGATC-3'
TAAATAAGTATTTTACTGTTTTCGTAACAGTTTTGTAATAAAAAAACCTATAAATATAGGATCTATGCAC
CACCATCACCACCATCACCACTTGGTGCCCCGCGGATCCAGGCTGACCATCCCCATCTCCCAGATTGCAC
CCGACCTTATCCTCGCTGACCTGCCTCGCAACATCATGCTGAACAATGACGAGCTGGAGTTTGAACAAGC
ACCCGAGTTCCTGCTAGGCGACGGCTCTTTCGGTTCAGTTTACCGTGCTGCTTACGAGGGTGAAGAGGTT
GCCGTGAAGATTTTTAACAAGCACACTTCGCTCCGTCTGCTGCGTCAGGAGCTTGTGGTTCTCTGCCACC
TGCACCACCCTTCCCTGATCTCCCTGCTGGCCGCCGGCATTAGGCCTCGCATGCTAGTGATGGAACTGGC
CAGTAAGGGTTCATTGGACCGCCTGCTGCAGCAGGACAAGGCTAGCCTGACCCGTACGCTCCAGCACCGT
ATCGCCCTGCATGTGGCCGACGGACTGCGCTACTTGCACAGTGCCATGATCATTTATCGCGATCTGAAGC
CTCATAATGTTCTTCTGTTCACGCTCTACCCAAACGCAGCTATCATTGCCAAAATTGCCGATTACGGCAT
AGCCCAGTACTGCTGTCGTATGGGTATCAAGACTAGCGAGGGTACACCTGGGTTCCGCGCTCCCGAAGTC
GCACGCGGGAACGTGATCTACAACCAGCAGGCCGACGTGTACTCGTTTGGCCTGCTCCTGTATGACATTC
TCACTACCG
