>Addgene plasmid #40536 | pEMB018 / LRRK2_BC_1847_2527_M2397T | addgene partial sequence | sequence record 53949 | DSP2466Rev 5'-AATAACCCGGATCAGCTT-3'
TAGTGGTGGTGGTGGTGGTGCTCGAGTGCGGCCGCAAGCTTTATTCAACTGAGGTTCGCCTCATCTTCTC
GGCCAGCTCTTTACGGACCTCGATATGCTTTTCCAGATTTTGGACCTCGTGAGGCAGGTTAATGTCCCAA
ACGGTCAGACAACTCTGGATTTCCTTCTGCTTCTGAGTCCCCTCAGTGTTCTTGCGGTTGTAGCCTAGCA
CCAGCATGACGTTCTTGAGCGAGCCAAGCTGGGCGGTCATCATTACACGAACACTGTTACAAAAGTTGTA
AATTACACGGATCAAACGCCTAGTACTCAGGTCTAAGAGCAGGATGTGGCCCCCGCCGGTGCCAATCCAG
AGTGCGGTGTTCTTCTGGAGACAGAGGGTCTTCACCCTACCCGAGTAGCTCATCTTGTGCTTGCTCTCTT
TATTCTCTTTAACGGTCACCTCGCGAAGGAAGTGCACACAATCGATTAGGCCGCAGAGCTTCTCAGTTTT
CTTATCCCACACTTCCACGACGGGGCTGTTCTGCTTTGCGATATACAGTGCGGTGTCAACGACCACGGTG
ATTATGTTTGAGTCGGAGAAGGCGGCGTAACTGAAGAGCTGACTGGTACGGGTCTCGATCAGCTTCTGGA
TGGTGAAGTCGTTGCTGAAGGAGAAAATCTTGGTGCCGCACCCGCCCCACATCACATTGCGCTCGGTGGA
GTTAGTTGATTCTGATAGACACATCAGAGGGGTGCTAACGTTGCCAATGTTCAGGATCTTAAGGGGTGCG
GCACCCTTCAACTTCACGGTTTTGTCCTCGAAGATTGCCAGTTTTCCGTCAGCGGTCCCTACGAGCAGGA
ATT
